>Addgene plasmid #190013 | pCAGGS SARS-CoV-2 BA.4.6 Spike | addgene full sequence | sequence record 371149 | Addgene NGS Result
GGGGGGGGGGGGGGGGGGGGGGGGGGGGGNNNNNNNNNNNNNNNNNNGGGGGGGGGGGGGGGGGGGGGGG
GGGGGGGGGGGGGGGGGGGGGGGGGGGGGGGGGGGGGGGGGGGGGGGGGGGGGGGGGGGGGGGGGGGGGG
GGGGGGGGGGGGGGGGGGGGGGGGGGGGGGGGGGGGGGGGGGGGGGGGGGGGGGGGGGGGGGGGGGGGGG
GGGGGGGGGGGGGGGGGGGGGGGGGGGGGGGGGGGGGGGGGGGGGGGGNGGGGGGGGGGGGGGGGGGGGG
GGGGGGGGGGGGNGNNGGGGGTGTGGGCGCGTCGGKSGGGSKGSRRSCSSSCSTGSRCCCCCCTCCCCGA
GTTGCTGAGCACGGCCCGGCTTCGGGTGCGGGGCTCCGTACGGGGCGTGGCGCGGGGCTCGCCGTGCCGG
GCGGGGGGTGGCGGCRGGKGGGGGTGCSGGGCGGGGSGGGGCCGCCKSGGGCNCGGGGRGGGCTCGGGGG
AGGGGCGCGGCGGCCCCCGGAGCGCCGGCGGCTGTCGAGGCGCGGCGAGCCGCAGCCATTGCCTTTTATG
GTAATCGTGCGAGAGGGCGCAGGGACTTCCTTTGTCCCAAATCTGTGCGGAGCCGAAATCTGGGAGGCGC
CGCCGCACCCCCTCTAGCGGGCGCGGGGCGAAGCGGTGCGGCGCCGGCAGGAAGGAAATGGGCGGGGAGG
GCCTTCGTGCGTCGCCGCGCCGCCGTCCCCTTCTCCCTCTCCAGCCTCGGGGCTGTCCGCGGGGGGACGG
CTGCCTTCGGGGGGGACGGGGCAGGGCGGGGTTCGGCTTCTGGCGTGTGACCGGCGGCTCTAGAGCCTCT
GCTAACCATGTTCATGCCTTCTTCTTTTTCCTACAGCTCCTGGGCAACGTGCTGGTTATTGTGCTGTCTC
ATCATTTTGGCAAAGAATTCGCCACCATGTTCGTCTTCCTCGTCCTCCTCCCCCTCGTCTCCTCCCAGTG
CGTCAACCTCATCACCCGCACCCAGAGCTACACCAACTCCTTCACCCGCGGCGTCTACTACCCCGACAAG
GTCTTCCGCTCCTCCGTCCTCCACTCCACCCAGGACCTCTTCCTCCCCTTCTTCTCCAACGTCACCTGGT
TCCACGCCATCTCCGGCACCAACGGCACCAAGCGCTTCGACAACCCCGTCCTCCCCTTCAACGACGGCGT
CTACTTCGCCTCCACCGAGAAGTCCAACATCATCCGCGGCTGGATCTTCGGCACCACCCTCGACTCCAAG
ACCCAGTCCCTCCTCATCGTCAACAACGCCACCAACGTCGTCATCAAGGTCTGCGAGTTCCAGTTCTGCA
ACGACCCCTTCCTCGACGTCTACTACCACAAGAACAACAAGTCCTGGATGGAGTCCGAGTTCCGCGTCTA
CTCCTCCGCCAACAACTGCACCTTCGAGTACGTCTCCCAGCCCTTCCTCATGGACCTCGAGGGCAAGCAG
GGCAACTTCAAGAACCTCCGCGAGTTCGTCTTCAAGAACATCGACGGCTACTTCAAGATCTACTCCAAGC
ACACCCCCATCAACCTCGGCCGCGACCTCCCCCAGGGCTTCTCCGCCCTCGAGCCCCTCGTCGACCTCCC
CATCGGCATCAACATCACCCGCTTCCAGACCCTCCTCGCCCTCCACCGCTCCTACCTCACCCCCGGCGAC
TCCTCCTCCGGCTGGACCGCCGGCGCCGCCGCCTACTACGTCGGCTACCTCCAGCCCCGCACCTTCCTCC
TCAAGTACAACGAGAACGGCACCATCACCGACGCCGTCGACTGCGCCCTCGACCCCCTCTCCGAGACCAA
GTGCACCCTCAAGTCCTTCACCGTCGAGAAGGGCATCTACCAGACCTCCAACTTCCGCGTCCAGCCCACC
GAGTCCATCGTCCGCTTCCCCAACATCACCAACCTCTGCCCCTTCGACGAGGTCTTCAACGCCACCAGCT
TCGCCTCCGTCTACGCCTGGAACCGCAAGCGCATCTCCAACTGCGTCGCCGACTACTCCGTCCTCTACAA
CTTCGCCCCTTTCTTCGCCTTCAAGTGCTACGGCGTCTCCCCCACCAAGCTCAACGACCTCTGCTTCACC
AACGTCTACGCCGACTCCTTCGTCATCCGCGGCAACGAGGTCAGCCAGATCGCCCCCGGCCAGACCGGCA
ACATCGCCGACTACAACTACAAGCTCCCCGACGACTTCACCGGCTGCGTCATCGCCTGGAACTCCAACAA
GCTCGACTCCAAGGTCGGCGGCAACTACAACTACAGGTACCGCCTCTTCCGCAAGTCCAACCTCAAGCCC
TTCGAGCGCGACATCTCCACCGAGATCTACCAGGCCGGCAACAAACCCTGCAACGGCGTCGCCGGCGTGA
ACTGCTACTTCCCCCTCCAGTCCTACGGCTTCAGGCCCACCTACGGCGTCGGCCACCAGCCCTACCGCGT
CGTCGTCCTCTCCTTCGAGCTCCTCCACGCCCCCGCCACCGTCTGCGGCCCCAAGAAGTCCACCAACCTC
GTCAAGAACAAGTGCGTCAACTTCAACTTCAACGGCCTCACCGGCACCGGCGTCCTCACCGAGTCCAACA
AGAAGTTCCTCCCCTTCCAGCAGTTCGGCCGCGACATCGCCGACACCACCGACGCCGTCCGCGACCCCCA
GACCCTCGAGATCCTCGACATCACCCCCTGCTCCTTCGGCGGCGTCTCCGTCATCACCCCCGGCACCAAC
ACCTCCAACCAGGTCGCCGTCCTCTACCAGGGTGTCAACTGCACCGAGGTCCCCGTCGCCATCCACGCCG
ACCAGCTCACCCCCACCTGGCGCGTCTACTCCACCGGCTCCAACGTCTTCCAGACCCGCGCCGGCTGCCT
CATCGGCGCCGAGTACGTCAACAGCTCCTACGAGTGCGACATCCCCATCGGCGCCGGCATCTGCGCCTCC
TACCAGACCCAGACCAAGTCCCACCGCCGCGCCCGCTCCGTCGCCTCCCAGTCCATCATCGCCTACACCA
TGTCCCTCGGCGCCGAGAACTCCGTCGCCTACTCCAACAACTCCATCGCCATCCCCACCAACTTCACCAT
CTCCGTCACCACCGAGATCCTCCCCGTCTCCATGACCAAGACCTCCGTCGACTGCACCATGTACATCTGC
GGCGACTCCACCGAGTGCTCCAACCTCCTCCTCCAGTACGGCTCCTTCTGCACCCAGCTCAAGCGCGCCC
TCACCGGCATCGCCGTCGAGCAGGACAAGAACACCCAGGAGGTCTTCGCCCAGGTCAAGCAGATCTACAA
GACCCCCCCCATCAAGTACTTCGGCGGCTTCAACTTCTCCCAGATCCTCCCCGACCCCTCCAAGCCCTCC
AAGCGCTCCTTCATCGAGGACCTCCTCTTCAACAAGGTCACCCTCGCCGACGCCGGCTTCATCAAGCAGT
ACGGCGACTGCCTCGGCGACATCGCCGCCCGCGACCTCATCTGCGCCCAGAAGTTCAACGGCCTCACCGT
CCTCCCCCCCCTCCTCACCGACGAGATGATCGCCCAGTACACCTCCGCCCTCCTCGCCGGCACCATCACC
TCCGGCTGGACCTTCGGCGCCGGCGCCGCCCTCCAGATCCCCTTCGCCATGCAGATGGCCTACCGCTTCA
ACGGCATCGGCGTCACCCAGAACGTCCTCTACGAGAACCAGAAGCTCATCGCCAACCAGTTCAACTCCGC
CATCGGCAAGATCCAGGACTCCCTCTCCTCCACCGCCTCCGCCCTCGGCAAGCTCCAGGACGTCGTCAAC
CACAACGCCCAGGCCCTCAACACCCTCGTCAAGCAGCTCTCCTCCAAGTTCGGCGCCATCTCCTCCGTCC
TCAACGACATCCTGTCCCGCCTCGACAAGGTCGAGGCCGAGGTCCAGATCGACCGCCTCATCACCGGCCG
CCTCCAGTCCCTCCAGACCTACGTCACCCAGCAGCTCATCCGCGCCGCCGAGATCCGCGCCTCCGCCAAC
CTCGCCGCCACCAAGATGTCCGAGTGCGTCCTCGGCCAGTCCAAGCGCGTCGACTTCTGCGGCAAGGGCT
ACCACCTCATGTCCTTCCCCCAGTCCGCCCCCCACGGCGTCGTCTTCCTCCACGTCACCTACGTCCCCGC
CCAGGAGAAGAACTTCACCACCGCCCCCGCCATCTGCCACGACGGCAAGGCCCACTTCCCCCGCGAGGGC
GTCTTCGTCTCCAACGGCACCCACTGGTTCGTCACCCAGCGCAACTTCTACGAGCCCCAGATCATCACCA
CCGACAACACCTTCGTCTCCGGCAACTGCGACGTCGTCATCGGCATCGTCAACAACACCGTCTACGACCC
CCTCCAGCCCGAGCTCGACTCCTTCAAGGAGGAGCTCGACAAGTACTTCAAGAACCACACCTCCCCCGAC
GTCGACCTCGGCGACATCTCCGGCATCAACGCCTCCGTCGTCAACATCCAGAAGGAGATCGACCGCCTCA
ACGAGGTCGCCAAGAACCTCAACGAGTCCCTCATCGACCTCCAGGAGCTCGGCAAGTACGAGCAGTACAT
CAAGTGGCCCTGGTACATCTGGCTCGGCTTCATCGCCGGCCTCATCGCCATCGTCATGGTCACCATCATG
CTCTGCTGCATGACCTCCTGCTGCTCCTGCCTCAAGGGCTGCTGCTCCTGCGGCTCCTGCTGCAAGTTCG
ACGAGGACGACTCCGAGCCCGTCCTCAAGGGCGTCAAGCTCCACTACACCTAAGCTAGCAGATCTTTTTC
CCTCTGCCAAAAATTATGGGGACATCATGAAGCCCCTTGAGCATCTGACTTCTGGCTAATAAAGGAAATT
TATTTTCATTGCAATAGTGTGTTGGAATTTTTTGTGTCTCTCACTCGGAAGGACATATGGGAGGGCAAAT
CATTTAAAACATCAGAATGAGTATTTGGTTTAGAGTTTGGCAACATATGCCCATATGCTGGCTGCCATGA
ACAAAGGTTGGCTATAAAGAGGTCATCAGTATATGAAACAGCCCCCTGCTGTCCATTCCTTATTCCATAG
AAAAGCCTTGACTTGAGGTTAGATTTTTTTTATATTTTGTTTTGTGTTATTTTTTTCTTTAACATCCCTA
AAATTTTCCTTACATGTTTTACTAGCCAGATTTTTCCTCCTCTCCTGACTACTCCCAGTCATAGCTGTCC
CTCTTCTCTTATGGAGATCCCTCGACCTGCAGCCCAAGCTTGGCGTAATCATGGTCATAGCTGTTTCCTG
TGTGAAATTGTTATCCGCTCACAATTCCACACAACATACGAGCCGGAAGCATAAAGTGTAAAGCCTGGGG
TGCCTAATGAGTGAGCTAACTCACATTAATTGCGTTGCGCTCACTGCCCGCTTTCCAGTCGGGAAACCTG
TCGTGCCAGCGGATCCGCATCTCAATTAGTCAGCAACCATAGTCCCGCCCCTAACTCCGCCCATCCCGCC
CCTAACTCCGCCCAGTTCCGCCCATTCTCCGCCCCATGGCTGACTAATTTTTTTTATTTATGCAGAGGCC
GAGGCCGCCTCGGCCTCTGAGCTATTCCAGAAGTAGTGAGGAGGCTTTTTTGGAGGCCTAGGCTTTTGCA
AAAAGCTAACTTGTTTATTGCAGCTTATAATGGTTACAAATAAAGCAATAGCATCACAAATTTCACAAAT
AAAGCATTTTTTTCACTGCATTCTAGTTGTGGTTTGTCCAAACTCATCAATGTATCTTATCATGTCTGGA
TCCGCTGCATTAATGAATCGGCCAACGCGCGGGGAGAGGCGGTTTGCGTATTGGGCGCTCTTCCGCTTCC
TCGCTCACTGACTCGCTGCGCTCGGTCGTTCGGCTGCGGCGAGCGGTATCAGCTCACTCAAAGGCGGTAA
TACGGTTATCCACAGAATCAGGGGATAACGCAGGAAAGAACATGTGAGCAAAAGGCCAGCAAAAGGCCAG
GAACCGTAAAAAGGCCGCGTTGCTGGCGTTTTTCCATAGGCTCCGCCCCCCTGACGAGCATCACAAAAAT
CGACGCTCAAGTCAGAGGTGGCGAAACCCGACAGGACTATAAAGATACCAGGCGTTTCCCCCTGGAAGCT
CCCTCGTGCGCTCTCCTGTTCCGACCCTGCCGCTTACCGGATACCTGTCCGCCTTTCTCCCTTCGGGAAG
CGTGGCGCTTTCTCATAGCTCACGCTGTAGGTATCTCAGTTCGGTGTAGGTCGTTCGCTCCAAGCTGGGC
TGTGTGCACGAACCCCCCGTTCAGCCCGACCGCTGCGCCTTATCCGGTAACTATCGTCTTGAGTCCAACC
CGGTAAGACACGACTTATCGCCACTGGCAGCAGCCACTGGTAACAGGATTAGCAGAGCGAGGTATGTAGG
CGGTGCTACAGAGTTCTTGAAGTGGTGGCCTAACTACGGCTACACTAGAAGAACAGTATTTGGTATCTGC
GCTCTGCTGAAGCCAGTTACCTTCGGAAAAAGAGTTGGTAGCTCTTGATCCGGCAAACAAACCACCGCTG
GTAGCGGTGGTTTTTTTGTTTGCAAGCAGCAGATTACGCGCAGAAAAAAAGGATCTCAAGAAGATCCTTT
GATCTTTTCTACGGGGTCTGACGCTCAGTGGAACGAAAACTCACGTTAAGGGATTTTGGTCATGAGATTA
TCAAAAAGGATCTTCACCTAGATCCTTTTAAATTAAAAATGAAGTTTTAAATCAATCTAAAGTATATATG
AGTAAACTTGGTCTGACAGTTACCAATGCTTAATCAGTGAGGCACCTATCTCAGCGATCTGTCTATTTCG
TTCATCCATAGTTGCCTGACTCCCCGTCGTGTAGATAACTACGATACGGGAGGGCTTACCATCTGGCCCC
AGTGCTGCAATGATACCGCGAGACCCACGCTCACCGGCTCCAGATTTATCAGCAATAAACCAGCCAGCCG
GAAGGGCCGAGCGCAGAAGTGGTCCTGCAACTTTATCCGCCTCCATCCAGTCTATTAATTGTTGCCGGGA
AGCTAGAGTAAGTAGTTCGCCAGTTAATAGTTTGCGCAACGTTGTTGCCATTGCTACAGGCATCGTGGTG
TCACGCTCGTCGTTTGGTATGGCTTCATTCAGCTCCGGTTCCCAACGATCAAGGCGAGTTACATGATCCC
CCATGTTGTGCAAAAAAGCGGTTAGCTCCTTCGGTCCTCCGATCGTTGTCAGAAGTAAGTTGGCCGCAGT
GTTATCACTCATGGTTATGGCAGCACTGCATAATTCTCTTACTGTCATGCCATCCGTAAGATGCTTTTCT
GTGACTGGTGAGTACTCAACCAAGTCATTCTGAGAATAGTGTATGCGGCGACCGAGTTGCTCTTGCCCGG
CGTCAATACGGGATAATACCGCGCCACATAGCAGAACTTTAAAAGTGCTCATCATTGGAAAACGTTCTTC
GGGGCGAAAACTCTCAAGGATCTTACCGCTGTTGAGATCCAGTTCGATGTAACCCACTCGTGCACCCAAC
TGATCTTCAGCATCTTTTACTTTCACCAGCGTTTCTGGGTGAGCAAAAACAGGAAGGCAAAATGCCGCAA
AAAAGGGAATAAGGGCGACACGGAAATGTTGAATACTCATACTCTTCCTTTTTCAATATTATTGAAGCAT
TTATCAGGGTTATTGTCTCATGAGCGGATACATATTTGAATGTATTTAGAAAAATAAACAAATAGGGGTT
CCGCGCACATTTCCCCGAAAAGTGCCACCTGGGTCGACATTGATTATTGACTAGTTATTAATAGTAATCA
ATTACGGGGTCATTAGTTCATAGCCCATATATGGAGTTCCGCGTTACATAACTTACGGTAAATGGCCCGC
CTGGCTGACCGCCCAACGACCCCCGCCCATTGACGTCAATAATGACGTATGTTCCCATAGTAACGCCAAT
AGGGACTTTCCATTGACGTCAATGGGTGGAGTATTTACGGTAAACTGCCCACTTGGCAGTACATCAAGTG
TATCATATGCCAAGTACGCCCCCTATTGACGTCAATGACGGTAAATGGCCCGCCTGGCATTATGCCCAGT
ACATGACCTTATGGGACTTTCCTACTTGGCAGTACATCTACGTATTAGTCATCGCTATTACCATGGTCGA
GGTGAGCCCCACGTTCTGCTTCACTCTCCCCATCTCCCCCCCCTCCCCACCCCCAATTTTGTATTTATTT
ATTTTTTAATTATTTTGTGCAGCGATGGGGGCGGGGGGGGGGGGGGGGNGCGCNCCYNGNGGGGGGGGGG
GGGGGGGGGGGGGGGGGGGGGGGGGGGGGGGGGGGGGGGGGGGGGGGGNGSSNNNGGGGGGGGGGGGGSG
GGGGGGGGGGGGGGGGGGGGGGGGGGGGGGGGGGGGGGGGGGGGGGGGGGGGG
Features (pLannotate 1.2.2; 24 found; start..end, strand, type, name):
      1..22      +  promoter       chicken β-actin promoter (fragment): No description available
     48..69      +  promoter       chicken β-actin promoter (fragment): No description available
    254..275     +  promoter       chicken β-actin promoter (fragment): No description available
    297..876     +  intron         chimeric intron (fragment): chimera between introns from chicken β-actin and rabbit β-globin
    874..930     +  CDS            HBB (fragment): HBB_LEPEU - Experimental evidence at protein level: Swiss-Prot protein existence level 1. Involved in oxygen transport from the lung to the various peripheral tissues. From Lepus europaeus (European hare).
    937..4740    +  CDS            S: SPIKE_SARS2 - Experimental evidence at protein level: Swiss-Prot protein existence level 1. [Spike glycoprotein]: May down-regulate host tetherin (BST2) by lysosomal degradation, thereby counteracting its antiviral activity. From Severe acute respiratory syndrome coronavirus 2 (2019-nCoV) (SARS-CoV-2).
   4818..4873    +  polyA_signal   β-globin poly(A) signal: rabbit β-globin polyadenylation signal (Gil and Proudfoot, 1987)
   5258..5274    -  protein_bind   lac operator: The lac repressor binds to the lac operator to inhibit transcription in E. coli. This inhibition can be relieved by adding lactose or isopropyl-β-D-thiogalactopyranoside (IPTG). lac repressor encoded by lacI
   5282..5312    -  promoter       lac promoter: promoter for the E. coli lac operon
   5327..5348    -  protein_bind   CAP binding site: CAP binding activates transcription in the presence of cAMP. E. coli catabolite activator protein
   5361..5400    -  CDS            lacI (fragment): lac repressor; lacI; The lac repressor binds to the lac operator to inhibit transcription in E. coli. This inhibition can be relieved by adding lactose or isopropyl-β-D-thiogalactopyranoside (IPTG).
   5407..5429    +  promoter       SV40 promoter (fragment): SV40 enhancer and early promoter
   5453..5588    +  rep_origin     SV40 ori: SV40 origin of replication
   5608..5742    +  polyA_signal   SV40 poly(A) signal: SV40 polyadenylation signal
   5744..5798    -  CDS            lacI (fragment): lac repressor; lacI; The lac repressor binds to the lac operator to inhibit transcription in E. coli. This inhibition can be relieved by adding lactose or isopropyl-β-D-thiogalactopyranoside (IPTG).
   5981..6569    -  rep_origin     ori: high-copy-number ColE1/pMB1/pBR322/pUC origin of replication
   6740..7600    -  CDS            AmpR: β-lactamase; bla; confers resistance to ampicillin, carbenicillin, and related antibiotics
   7601..7705    -  promoter       AmpR promoter: bla
   7736..8115    +  enhancer       CMV enhancer: human cytomegalovirus immediate early enhancer
   8117..8238    +  promoter       chicken β-actin promoter (fragment): contains a 21-bp deletion relative to the standard chicken β-actin promoter
   8261..8282    +  promoter       chicken β-actin promoter (fragment): No description available
   8283..8304    +  promoter       chicken β-actin promoter (fragment): No description available
   8324..8345    +  promoter       chicken β-actin promoter (fragment): No description available
   8351..8372    +  promoter       chicken β-actin promoter (fragment): No description available
