[The description below was written by a language model from this plasmid's Addgene catalogue record and pLannotate feature annotations shown in this document.]
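Description:
pCAGGS SARS-CoV-2 BA.4.6 Spike is a mammalian expression plasmid built on the pCAGGS backbone that drives production of the codon-optimized, full-length spike glycoprotein of the SARS-CoV-2 Omicron BA.4.6 sublineage. It is propagated in E. coli as a high-copy plasmid through a ColE1/pUC-type origin and selected with ampicillin via the β-lactamase gene and its native promoter. The backbone also carries an SV40 origin of replication, which can support episomal amplification in cells expressing SV40 large T antigen, along with an SV40 polyadenylation signal and remnants of lac regulatory sequence that have no role in spike expression.

The spike open reading frame (about 3.8 kb), cloned between retained EcoRI and NheI sites, sits under the composite CAG promoter: the human CMV immediate-early enhancer fused to the chicken β-actin promoter, followed by a chimeric chicken β-actin/rabbit β-globin intron that promotes efficient splicing and strong, broadly active transcription. A rabbit β-globin poly(A) signal terminates the transcript. In the annotated sequence the promoter spans the numbering origin of the circular map, which is why it appears as scattered fragments at both ends. The insert encodes the BA.4.6 mutation set, including the Δ69-70 deletion, L452R, F486V, and the R346T and N658S changes, together with D614G and other Omicron substitutions. No epitope tag or reporter is annotated.

The catalogue lists a total size of 8,524 bp, whereas the sequenced record is 8,383 nt, a small discrepancy the record does not explain. The associated publication concerns recognition and neutralization of Omicron subvariant spikes by post-vaccination samples, consistent with using this plasmid to express spike in transfected mammalian cells for such assays.
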