Addgene plasmid #190013: pCAGGS SARS-CoV-2 BA.4.6 Spike
Purpose: Expresses codon-optimized full length SARS-CoV-2 BA.4.6 Spike
Depositing lab: Marceline Côté. Depositing organization: University of Ottawa. Publication: Spike recognition and neutralization of SARS-CoV-2 Omicron subvariants elicited after the third dose of mRNA vaccine. Tauzin A, Nicolas A, Ding S, Benlarbi M, Medjahed H, Chatterjee D, Dionne K, Gong SY, Gendron-Lepage G, Bo Y, Perreault J, Goyette G, Gokool L, Arlotto P, Morrisseau C, Tremblay C, Martel-Laferriere V, De Serres G, Levade I, Kaufmann DE, Cote M, Bazin R, Finzi A. Cell Rep. 2023 Jan 31;42(1):111998. doi: 10.1016/j.celrep.2023.111998. Epub 2023 Jan 9. PubMed 36656710.
Backbone
  Vector backbone: pCAGGS
  Backbone size w/o insert (bp): 4717
  Total vector size (bp): 8524
  Vector type: Mammalian Expression
Growth in bacteria
  Bacterial resistance: Ampicillin, 100 μg/mL
  Growth temperature: 37°C
  Growth strain: DH5alpha
  Copy number: High Copy
Gene/Insert
  Gene/Insert name: SARS-CoV-2 BA.4.6 Spike (alt name: SARS CoV-2 Omicron BA.4.6 S)
  Insert size (bp): 3807
  Mutation: Contains the following mutations: T19I, LPPA24S, Δ69-70, G142D, V213G, G339D, R346T, S371F, S373P, S375F, T376A, D405N, R408S, K417N, N440K, L452R, S477N, T478K, E484A, F486V, Q498R, N501Y, Y505H, D614G, H655Y, N658S, N679K, P681H, N764K, D796Y, Q954H, N969K
  Entrez Gene: S (a.k.a. GU280_gp02, spike glycoprotein)
  Promoter: chicken β-actin promoter, CMV enhancer
  Cloning method: Restriction Enzyme; 5′ cloning site EcoRI (not destroyed); 3′ cloning site NheI (not destroyed)
  Sequencing primers: 5′ CTCTAGAGCCTCTGCTAACCATGTTC
Terms and licenses: Academic/Nonprofit Terms; Industry Terms
How to cite: pCAGGS SARS-CoV-2 BA.4.6 Spike was a gift from Marceline Côté (Addgene plasmid # 190013 ; http://n2t.net/addgene:190013 ; RRID:Addgene_190013)
